Addgene plasmid #114777: NIK1 A11_pECIA14
Purpose: Prey vector NIK1 A11_pECIA14 should be used with bait vector NIK1 A11_pECIA2.
Depositing lab: Youssef Belkhadir. Depositing organization: Gregor Mendel Institute of Molecular Plant Biology. Publication: An extracellular network of Arabidopsis leucine-rich repeat receptor kinases. Smakowska-Luzan E, Mott GA, Parys K, Stegmann M, Howton TC, Layeghifard M, Neuhold J, Lehner A, Kong J, Grunwald K, Weinberger N, Satbhai SB, Mayer D, Busch W, Madalinski M, Stolt-Bergner P, Provart NJ, Mukhtar MS, Zipfel C, Desveaux D, Guttman DS, Belkhadir Y. Nature. 2018 Jan 18;553(7688):342-346. doi: 10.1038/nature25184. Epub 2018 Jan 10. PubMed 29320478.
Backbone
  Vector backbone: pECIA14
  Backbone manufacturer: Chris Garcia (Addgene plasmid # 47051)
  Vector type: Insect Expression
Growth in bacteria
  Bacterial resistance: Ampicillin, 100 μg/mL
  Growth temperature: 37°C
  Growth strain: DH5alpha
  Copy number: High Copy
Gene/Insert
  Gene/Insert name: AT5G16000
  Species: A. thaliana (mustard weed)
  Entrez Gene: NIK1 (a.k.a. AT5G16000, AtNIK1, F1N13.140, F1N13_140, NSP-interacting kinase 1)
  Promoter: Metallothionein (Copper-Inducible)
  Cloning method: Ligation Independent Cloning
Terms and licenses: Academic/Nonprofit Terms; Industry Terms: Not Available to Industry
Depositor comments: Plasmid for secreted expression in Drosophila cell culture by induction via CuSO4. Insert is an extracellular domain of indicated LRR-RK, C-terminally tagged with Pentameric rat COMP helix, Alkaline Phosphatase (human, placental), Flag, and hexahistidine tags. Insert Protein Sequence: KGVNFEVQALMDIKASLHDPHGVLDNWDRDAVDPCSWTMVTCSSENFVIGLGTPSQNLSGTLSPSITNLTNLRIVLLQNNNIKGKIPAEIGRLTRLETLDLSDNFFHGEIPFSVGYLQSLQYLRLNNNSLSGVFPLSLSNMTQLAFLDLSYNNLSGPVPRFAAKTFSIVGNPLICPTGTEPDCNGTTLIPMSMNLNQTGVPLYAGG
How to cite: NIK1 A11_pECIA14 was a gift from Youssef Belkhadir (Addgene plasmid # 114777 ; http://n2t.net/addgene:114777 ; RRID:Addgene_114777)
