[The description below was written by a language model from this plasmid's Addgene catalogue record and pLannotate feature annotations shown in this document.]
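Description:
NIK1 A11_pECIA14 is a 5.8 kb insect-cell expression plasmid built on the pECIA14 backbone. It produces a secreted "prey" protein in Drosophila cell culture. In E. coli it is maintained at high copy through a ColE1/pUC-type origin and selected with ampicillin via the β-lactamase gene. The short lac, lacI, lacZα, rop and bom fragments in the annotation are remnants of the cloning-vector backbone with no evident role in expression.

The expression cassette is driven by the Drosophila metallothionein promoter, so transcription is switched on by adding copper sulfate. A Drosophila BiP signal sequence directs the product into the secretory pathway. It is followed by the extracellular leucine-rich repeat domain of the Arabidopsis thaliana receptor kinase NIK1 (NSP-interacting kinase 1, AT5G16000), which was inserted by ligation-independent cloning. This ectodomain is fused at its C-terminus to the pentamerising coiled-coil helix of rat COMP, then to human placental alkaline phosphatase, a FLAG epitope and a hexahistidine tag. The His tag is stated by the depositor but does not appear in the automated feature table. An SV40 polyadenylation signal lies downstream of the fusion, although the feature table annotates it on the opposite strand.

The COMP helix assembles the ectodomain into pentamers, which raises avidity so that weak extracellular interactions can be detected. The alkaline phosphatase provides an enzymatic readout of binding. According to the record, this prey is meant to be paired with the matching bait construct in pECIA2, and it belongs to a collection used to map the extracellular interaction network of Arabidopsis LRR receptor kinases.
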