Features (pLannotate 1.2.2; 19 found; start..end, strand, type, name):
     23..449     +  promoter       MT promoter: Drosophila metallothionein promoter
    467..520     +  sig_peptide    BiP signal sequence: Drosophila BiP signal sequence
    473..1138    +  CDS            NIK1 (fragment): NIK1_ARATH - Experimental evidence at protein level: Swiss-Prot protein existence level 1. Involved in defense response to geminivirus and begomovirus infection via regulation of the nuclear trafficking of RPL10A. Phosphorylates RPL10A in vitro (PubMed:15489295, PubMed:18789471, PubMed:19112492, PubMed:19492062, PubMed:25707794). Activation of NIK1 downregulates cytosolic translation (PubMed:25707794). From Arabidopsis thaliana (Mouse-ear cress).
   1175..1354    +  CDS            Comp (fragment): COMP_RAT - Experimental evidence at protein level: Swiss-Prot protein existence level 1. May play a role in the structural integrity of cartilage via its interaction with other extracellular matrix proteins such as the collagens and fibronectin. Can mediate the interaction of chondrocytes with the cartilage extracellular matrix through interaction with cell surface integrin receptors. Could play a role in the pathogenesis of osteoarthritis. Potent suppressor of apoptosis in both primary chondrocytes and transformed cells. Suppresses apoptosis by blocking the activation of caspase-3 and by indu
   1342..2794    +  CDS            SEAP (fragment): secreted alkaline phosphatase from human placenta The natural enzyme has a C-terminal transmembrane sequence that is replaced by a GPI anchor.
   2831..2860    +  CDS            2xFLAG (fragment): two tandem FLAG® epitope tags
   2966..3100    -  polyA_signal   SV40 poly(A) signal: SV40 polyadenylation signal
   3123..3207    -  CDS            large T antigen (fragment): large T antigen from SV40 (simian virus 40)
   3207..3231    +  misc_feature   MCS (fragment): pUC18/19 multiple cloning site
   3268..3284    -  protein_bind   lac operator: The lac repressor binds to the lac operator to inhibit transcription in E. coli. This inhibition can be relieved by adding lactose or isopropyl-β-D-thiogalactopyranoside (IPTG). lac repressor encoded by lacI
   3292..3322    -  promoter       lac promoter: promoter for the E. coli lac operon
   3337..3358    -  protein_bind   CAP binding site: CAP binding activates transcription in the presence of cAMP. E. coli catabolite activator protein
   3371..3463    -  CDS            lacI (fragment): lac repressor; lacI; The lac repressor binds to the lac operator to inhibit transcription in E. coli. This inhibition can be relieved by adding lactose or isopropyl-β-D-thiogalactopyranoside (IPTG).
   3646..4234    -  rep_origin     ori: high-copy-number ColE1/pMB1/pBR322/pUC origin of replication
   4405..5265    -  CDS            AmpR: β-lactamase; bla; confers resistance to ampicillin, carbenicillin, and related antibiotics
   5266..5370    -  promoter       AmpR promoter: bla
   5465..5500    +  CDS            rop (fragment): Rop protein, which maintains plasmids at low copy number; rop
   5602..5701    +  misc_feature   bom (fragment): basis of mobility region from pBR322
   5707..21      -  CDS            lacZα (fragment) (across the origin): LacZα fragment of β-galactosidase; lacZ fragment
>Addgene plasmid #114777 | NIK1 A11_pECIA14 | addgene full sequence | sequence record 270224 | Addgene NGS Result
GTAAAACGACGGCCAGTGAATTAATTCGTTGCAGGACAGGATGTGGTGCCCGATGTGACTAGCTCTTTGC
TGCAGGCCGTCCTATCCTCTGGTTCCGATAAGAGACCCAGAACTCCGGCCCCCCACCGCCCACCGCCACC
CCCATACATATGTGGTACGCAAGTAAGAGTGCCTGCGCATGCCCCATGTGCCCCACCAAGAGCTTTGCAT
CCCATACAAGTCCCCAAAGTGGAGAACCGAACCAATTCTTCGCGGGCAGAACAAAAGCTTCTGCACACGT
CTCCACTCGAATTTGGAGCCGGCCGGCGTGTGCAAAAGAGGTGAATCGAACGAAAGACCCGTGTGTAAAG
CCGCGTTTCCAAAATGTATAAAACCGAGAGCATCTGGCCAATGTGCATCAGTTGTGGTCAGCAGCAAAAT
CAAGTGAATCATCTCAGTGCAACTAAAGGGGGGATCCGATCTCAATATGAAGTTATGCATATTACTGGCC
GTCGTGGCCTTTGTTGGCCTCTCGCTCGGGAAAGGTGTTAACTTTGAAGTGCAAGCTTTGATGGACATAA
AAGCTTCATTACATGATCCTCATGGTGTTCTTGATAACTGGGATAGAGATGCTGTTGATCCTTGTAGTTG
GACAATGGTCACTTGTTCTTCTGAAAACTTTGTCATTGGCTTAGGCACACCAAGTCAGAATTTATCTGGT
ACACTATCTCCAAGCATTACCAACTTAACAAATCTTCGGATTGTGCTGTTGCAGAACAACAACATAAAAG
GAAAAATTCCTGCTGAGATTGGTCGGCTTACGAGGCTTGAGACTCTTGATCTTTCTGATAATTTCTTCCA
CGGTGAAATTCCTTTTTCAGTAGGCTATCTACAAAGCCTGCAATATCTGAGGCTTAACAACAATTCTCTC
TCTGGAGTGTTTCCTCTGTCACTATCTAATATGACTCAACTTGCCTTTCTTGATTTATCATACAACAATC
TTAGTGGTCCTGTTCCAAGATTTGCTGCAAAGACGTTTAGCATCGTTGGGAACCCGCTGATATGTCCAAC
GGGTACCGAACCAGACTGCAATGGAACAACATTGATACCTATGTCTATGAACTTGAATCAAACTGGAGTT
CCTTTATACGCCGGTGGACTGGAGGTGCTGTTCCAGGGACCAAGCGGCAATCCCGGCGGCGATCTGGCCC
CCCAGATGCTGCGCGAGCTGCAGGAGACCAATGCCGCCCTGCAGGACGTGCGCGAGCTGCTGCGCCACCG
CGTGAAGGAGATCACCTTCCTGAAGAACACCGTGATGGAGTGCGACGCCTGCGGCATGCAGCCCTCTAGA
GGCTCCGGCTCCATCATCCCAGTTGAGGAGGAGAACCCGGACTTCTGGAACCGCGAGGCAGCCGAGGCCC
TGGGTGCCGCCAAGAAGCTGCAGCCTGCACAGACAGCCGCCAAGAACCTCATCATCTTCCTGGGCGATGG
GATGGGGGTGTCTACGGTGACAGCTGCCAGGATCCTAAAAGGGCAGAAGAAGGACAAACTGGGGCCTGAG
ATACCCCTGGCCATGGACCGCTTCCCATATGTGGCTCTGTCCAAGACATACAATGTAGACAAACATGTGC
CAGACAGTGGAGCCACAGCCACGGCCTACCTGTGCGGGGTCAAGGGCAACTTCCAGACCATTGGCTTGAG
TGCAGCCGCCCGCTTTAACCAGTGCAACACGACACGCGGCAACGAGGTCATCTCCGTGATGAATCGGGCC
AAGAAAGCAGGGAAGTCAGTGGGAGTGGTAACCACCACACGAGTGCAGCACGCCTCGCCAGCCGGCACCT
ACGCCCACACGGTGAACCGCAACTGGTACTCGGACGCCGACGTGCCTGCCTCGGCCCGCCAGGAGGGGTG
CCAGGACATCGCTACGCAGCTCATCTCCAACATGGACATTGACGTGATCCTAGGTGGAGGCCGAAAGTAC
ATGTTTCGCATGGGAACCCCAGACCCTGAGTACCCAGATGACTACAGCCAAGGTGGGACCAGGCTGGACG
GGAAGAATCTGGTGCAGGAATGGCTGGCGAAGCGCCAGGGTGCCCGGTATGTGTGGAACCGCACTGAGCT
CATGCAGGCTTCCCTGGACCCGTCTGTGACCCATCTCATGGGTCTCTTTGAGCCTGGAGACATGAAATAC
GAGATCCACCGAGACTCCACACTGGACCCCTCCCTGATGGAGATGACAGAGGCTGCCCTGCGCCTGCTGA
GCAGGAACCCCCGCGGCTTCTTCCTCTTCGTGGAGGGTGGTCGCATCGACCATGGTCATCATGAAAGCAG
GGCTTACCGGGCACTGACTGAGACGATCATGTTCGACGACGCCATTGAGAGGGCGGGCCAGCTCACCAGC
GAGGAGGACACGCTGAGCCTCGTCACTGCCGACCACTCCCACGTCTTCTCCTTCGGAGGCTACCCCCTGC
GAGGGAGCTCCATCTTCGGGCTGGCCCCTGGCAAGGCCCGGGACAGGAAGGCCTACACGGTCCTCCTATA
CGGAAACGGTCCAGGCTATGTGCTCAAGGACGGCGCCCGGCCGGATGTTACCGAGAGCGAGAGCGGGAGC
CCCGAGTATCGGCAGCAGTCAGCAGTGCCCCTGGACGAAGAGACCCACGCAGGCGAGGACGTGGCGGTGT
TCGCGCGCGGCCCGCAGGCGCACCTGGTTCACGGCGTGCAGGAGCAGACCTTCATAGCGCACGTCATGGC
CTTCGCCGCCTGCCTGGAGCCCTACACCGCCTGCGACCTGGCGCCCCCCGCCGGCACCACCGACGCCGCG
CACCCGGGTTCTAGAGGAAGCACCTCCGGCGATAACGATTACAAGGATGATGATGATAAGGCCAGCGGCA
CCGGTCATCATCACCATCACCATTGAGTTTAAACCCGCTGATCAGCCTCGACTGTGCCTTCTAAGGCCTG
AGCTCGCTGATCAGCCTCGATCGAGGATCCAGACATGATAAGATACATTGATGAGTTTGGACAAACCACA
ACTAGAATGCAGTGAAAAAAATGCTTTATTTGTGAAATTTGTGATGCTATTGCTTTATTTGTAACCATTA
TAAGCTGCAATAAACAAGTTAACAACAACAATTGCATTCATTTTATGTTTCAGGTTCAGGGGGAGGTGTG
GGAGGTTTTTTAAAGCAAGTAAAACCTCTACAAATGTGGTATGGCTGATTATGATCAGTCGACCTGCAGG
CATGCAAGCTTGGCGTAATCATGGTCATAGCTGTTTCCTGTGTGAAATTGTTATCCGCTCACAATTCCAC
ACAACATACGAGCCGGAAGCATAAAGTGTAAAGCCTGGGGTGCCTAATGAGTGAGCTAACTCACATTAAT
TGCGTTGCGCTCACTGCCCGCTTTCCAGTCGGGAAACCTGTCGTGCCAGCTGCATTAATGAATCGGCCAA
CGCGCGGGGAGAGGCGGTTTGCGTATTGGGCGCTCTTCCGCTTCCTCGCTCACTGACTCGCTGCGCTCGG
TCGTTCGGCTGCGGCGAGCGGTATCAGCTCACTCAAAGGCGGTAATACGGTTATCCACAGAATCAGGGGA
TAACGCAGGAAAGAACATGTGAGCAAAAGGCCAGCAAAAGGCCAGGAACCGTAAAAAGGCCGCGTTGCTG
GCGTTTTTCCATAGGCTCCGCCCCCCTGACGAGCATCACAAAAATCGACGCTCAAGTCAGAGGTGGCGAA
ACCCGACAGGACTATAAAGATACCAGGCGTTTCCCCCTGGAAGCTCCCTCGTGCGCTCTCCTGTTCCGAC
CCTGCCGCTTACCGGATACCTGTCCGCCTTTCTCCCTTCGGGAAGCGTGGCGCTTTCTCATAGCTCACGC
TGTAGGTATCTCAGTTCGGTGTAGGTCGTTCGCTCCAAGCTGGGCTGTGTGCACGAACCCCCCGTTCAGC
CCGACCGCTGCGCCTTATCCGGTAACTATCGTCTTGAGTCCAACCCGGTAAGACACGACTTATCGCCACT
GGCAGCAGCCACTGGTAACAGGATTAGCAGAGCGAGGTATGTAGGCGGTGCTACAGAGTTCTTGAAGTGG
TGGCCTAACTACGGCTACACTAGAAGAACAGTATTTGGTATCTGCGCTCTGCTGAAGCCAGTTACCTTCG
GAAAAAGAGTTGGTAGCTCTTGATCCGGCAAACAAACCACCGCTGGTAGCGGTGGTTTTTTTGTTTGCAA
GCAGCAGATTACGCGCAGAAAAAAAGGATCTCAAGAAGATCCTTTGATCTTTTCTACGGGGTCTGACGCT
CAGTGGAACGAAAACTCACGTTAAGGGATTTTGGTCATGAGATTATCAAAAAGGATCTTCACCTAGATCC
TTTTAAATTAAAAATGAAGTTTTAAATCAATCTAAAGTATATATGAGTAAACTTGGTCTGACAGTTACCA
ATGCTTAATCAGTGAGGCACCTATCTCAGCGATCTGTCTATTTCGTTCATCCATAGTTGCCTGACTCCCC
GTCGTGTAGATAACTACGATACGGGAGGGCTTACCATCTGGCCCCAGTGCTGCAATGATACCGCGAGACC
CACGCTCACCGGCTCCAGATTTATCAGCAATAAACCAGCCAGCCGGAAGGGCCGAGCGCAGAAGTGGTCC
TGCAACTTTATCCGCCTCCATCCAGTCTATTAATTGTTGCCGGGAAGCTAGAGTAAGTAGTTCGCCAGTT
AATAGTTTGCGCAACGTTGTTGCCATTGCTACAGGCATCGTGGTGTCACGCTCGTCGTTTGGTATGGCTT
CATTCAGCTCCGGTTCCCAACGATCAAGGCGAGTTACATGATCCCCCATGTTGTGCAAAAAAGCGGTTAG
CTCCTTCGGTCCTCCGATCGTTGTCAGAAGTAAGTTGGCCGCAGTGTTATCACTCATGGTTATGGCAGCA
CTGCATAATTCTCTTACTGTCATGCCATCCGTAAGATGCTTTTCTGTGACTGGTGAGTACTCAACCAAGT
CATTCTGAGAATAGTGTATGCGGCGACCGAGTTGCTCTTGCCCGGCGTCAATACGGGATAATACCGCGCC
ACATAGCAGAACTTTAAAAGTGCTCATCATTGGAAAACGTTCTTCGGGGCGAAAACTCTCAAGGATCTTA
CCGCTGTTGAGATCCAGTTCGATGTAACCCACTCGTGCACCCAACTGATCTTCAGCATCTTTTACTTTCA
CCAGCGTTTCTGGGTGAGCAAAAACAGGAAGGCAAAATGCCGCAAAAAAGGGAATAAGGGCGACACGGAA
ATGTTGAATACTCATACTCTTCCTTTTTCAATATTATTGAAGCATTTATCAGGGTTATTGTCTCATGAGC
GGATACATATTTGAATGTATTTAGAAAAATAAACAAATAGGGGTTCCGCGCACATTTCCCCGAAAAGTGC
CACCTGACGTCTAAGAAACCATTATTATCATGACATTAACCTATAAAAATAGGCGTATCACGAGGCCCTT
TCGTCTCGCGCGTTTCGGTGATGACGGTGAAAACCTCTGACACATGCAGCTCCCGGAGACGGTCACAGCT
TGTCTGTAAGCGGATGCCGGGAGCAGACAAGCCCGTCAGGGCGCGTCAGCGGGTGTTGGCGGGTGTCGGG
GCTGGCTTAACTATGCGGCATCAGAGCAGATTGTACTGAGAGTGCACCATATGCGGTGTGAAATACCGCA
CAGATGCGTAAGGAGAAAATACCGCATCAGGCGCCATTCGCCATTCAGGCTGCGCAACTGTTGGGAAGGG
CGATCGGTGCGGGCCTCTTCGCTATTACGCCAGCTGGCGAAAGGGGGATGTGCTGCAAGGCGATTAAGTT
GGGTAACGCCAGGGTTTTCCCAGTCACGACGTT
